>Addgene plasmid #157568 | pD649-HAsp-PRTG-COMP5AP-AviTag-9xHis | depositor full sequence | sequence record 304245 | Full Sequence
TTTCAATATTATTGAAGCATTTATCAGGGTTATTGTCTCATGAGCGGATACATATTTGAATGTATTTAGA
AAAATAAACAAATAGGGGTCAGTGTTACAACCAATTAACCAATTCTGAACATTATCGCGAGCCCATTTAT
ACCTGAATATGGCTCATAACACCCCTTGCTCATGACCAAAATCCCTTAACGTGAGTTACGCGCGCGTCGT
TCCACTGAGCGTCAGACCCCGTAGAAAAGATCAAAGGATCTTCTTGAGATCCTTTTTTTCTGCGCGTAAT
CTGCTGCTTGCAAACAAAAAAACCACCGCTACCAGCGGTGGTTTGTTTGCCGGATCAAGAGCTACCAACT
CTTTTTCCGAAGGTAACTGGCTTCAGCAGAGCGCAGATACCAAATACTGTTCTTCTAGTGTAGCCGTAGT
TAGCCCACCACTTCAAGAACTCTGTAGCACCGCCTACATACCTCGCTCTGCTAATCCTGTTACCAGTGGC
TGCTGCCAGTGGCGATAAGTCGTGTCTTACCGGGTTGGACTCAAGACGATAGTTACCGGATAAGGCGCAG
CGGTCGGGCTGAACGGGGGGTTCGTGCACACAGCCCAGCTTGGAGCGAACGACCTACACCGAACTGAGAT
ACCTACAGCGTGAGCTATGAGAAAGCGCCACGCTTCCCGAAGGGAGAAAGGCGGACAGGTATCCGGTAAG
CGGCAGGGTCGGAACAGGAGAGCGCACGAGGGAGCTTCCAGGGGGAAACGCCTGGTATCTTTATAGTCCT
GTCGGGTTTCGCCACCTCTGACTTGAGCGTCGATTTTTGTGATGCTCGTCAGGGGGGCGGAGCCTATGGA
AAAACGCCAGCAACGCGGCCTTTTTACGGTTCCTGGCCTTTTGCTGGCCTTTTGCTCACATGTTCTTTCC
TGCGTTATCCCCTGATTCTGTGGATAACCGTATTACCGCCTTTGAGTGAGCTGATACCGCTCGCCGCAGC
CGAACGACCGAGCGCAGCGAGTCAGTGAGCGAGGAAGCGGAAGGCGAGAGTAGGGAACTGCCAGGCATCA
AACTAAGCAGAAGGCCCCTGACGGATGGCCTTTTTGCGTTTCTACAAACTCTTTCTGTGTTGTAAAACGA
CGGCCAGTCTTAAGCTCGGGCCCCCTGGGCGGTTCTGATAACGAGTAATCGTTAATCCGCAAATAACGTA
AAAACCCGCTTCGGCGGGTTTTTTTATGGGGGGAGTTTAGGGAAAGAGCATTTGTCAGAATATTTAAGGG
CGCCTGTCACTTTGCTTGATATATGAGAATTATTTAACCTTATAAATGAGAAAAAAGCAACGCACTTTAA
ATAAGATACGTTGCTTTTTCGATTGATGAACACCTATAATTAAACTATTCATCTATTATTTATGATTTTT
TGTATATACAATATTTCTAGTTTGTTAAAGAGAATTAAGAAAATAAATCTCGAAAATAATAAAGGGAAAA
TCAGTTTTTGATATCAAAATTATACATGTCAACGATAATACAAAATATAATACAAACTATAAGATGTTAT
CAGTATTTATTATCATTTAGAATAAATTTTGTGTCGCCCTTAATTGTGAGCGGATAACAATTACGAGCTT
CATGCACAGTGGCGTTGACTCAATATTGGCCATTAGCCATATTATTCATTGGTTATATAGCATAAATCAA
TATTGGCTATTGGCCATTGCATACGTTGTATCTATATCATAATATGTACATTTATATTGGCTCATGTCCA
ATATGACCGCCATGTTGGCATTGATTATTGACTAGTTATTAATAGTAATCAATTACGGGGTCATTAGTTC
ATAGCCCATATATGGAGTTCCGCGTTACATAACTTACGGTAAATGGCCCGCCTGGCTGACCGCCCAACGA
CCCCCGCCCATTGACGTCAATAATGACGTATGTTCCCATAGTAACGCCAATAGGGACTTTCCATTGACGT
CAATGGGTGGAGTATTTACGGTAAACTGCCCACTTGGCAGTACATCAAGTGTATCATATGCCAAGTACGC
CCCCTATTGACGTCAATGACGGTAAATGGCCCGCCTGGCATTATGCCCAGTACATGACCTTATGGGACTT
TCCTACTTGGCAGTACATCTACGTATTAGTCATCGCTATTACCATGGTGATGCGGTTTTGGCAGTACATC
AATGGGCGTGGATAGCGGTTTGACTCACGGGGATTTCCAAGTCTCCACCCCATTGACGTCAATGGGAGTT
TGTTTTGGCACCAAAATCAACGGGACTTTCCAAAATGTCGTAACAACTCCGCCCCATTGACGCAAATGGG
CGGTAGGCGTGTACGGTGGGAGGTCTATATAAGCAGAGCTCGTTTAGTGAACCGTCAGATCGCCTGGAGA
CGCCATCCACGCTGTTTTGACCTCCATAGAAGACACCGGGACCGATCCAGCCTCCGCGGCCGGGAACGGT
GCATTGGAACGCGGATTCCCCGTGCCAAGAGTGACGTAAGTACCGCCTATAGAGTCTATAGGCCCACCCC
CTTGGCTTCGTTAGAACGCGGCTACAATTAATACATAACCTTATGTATCATACACATACGATTTAGGTGA
CACTATAGAATAACATCCACTTTGCCTTTCTCTCCACAGGTGTCCACTCCCAGGTCCAACTGCACCTCGG
TTCTATCGAAAACGCGCCTGCTAGCGCCACCATGAAGACCATCATTGCCCTGAGCTACATCTTCTGCCTG
GTGTTCGCTGCGGCCGCCTTTAGCGAGCTGAGCTTCGTGAAAGAACCCCAGGACGTGACCGTGACCAGAA
AGGACCCTGTGGTGCTGGATTGTCAGGCCCACGGCGAAGTGCCTATCAAAGTGACCTGGCTGAAGAACGG
CGCCAAGATGAGCGAGAACAAGCGGATCGAGGTGCTGAGCAACGGCAGCCTGTACATCTCTGAGGTGGAA
GGCAGAAGAGGCGAGCAGAGCGACGAGGGCTTTTACCAGTGCCTGGCCATGAACAAATACGGCGCCATCC
TGAGCCAGAAGGCCCATCTGGCCCTGAGCACAATCTCTGCCTTTGAGGTGCAGCCCATCAGCACAGAAGT
GCACGAAGGCGGAGTGGCCAGATTCGCCTGCAAGATCTCTTCTCACCCTCCTGCCGTGATCACCTGGGAG
TTCAACAGAACCACACTGCCCATGACCATGGACCGGATCACAGCTTTGCCAACCGGCGTGCTGCAGATCT
ACGACGTGTCCCAGAGAGACAGCGGCAACTACAGATGTATCGCCGCCACAGTGGCCCACAGACGGAAGTC
TATGGAAGCCAGCCTGACAGTGATCCCCGCCAAAGAGAGCAAGAGCTTTCACACCCCTACCATCATTGCC
GGACCTCAGAACATCACCACCAGCCTGCATCAGACCGTGGTGCTCGAGTGTATGGCCACCGGCAATCCCA
AGCCTATCATCAGCTGGTCCCGGCTGGACCACAAGAGCATCGACGTGTTCAATACCAGAGTGCTCGGCAA
CGGCAATCTGATGATCTCCGATGTGCGACTGCAGCATGCAGGCGTGTACGTGTGTAGAGCCACCACACCT
GGCACCAGAAACTTCACCGTGGCCATGGCTACACTGACAGTGCTGGCCCCTCCTAGCTTTGTGGAATGGC
CTGAGAGCCTGACAAGACCTAGAGCCGGCACCGCCAGATTTGTGTGTCAGGCCGAGGGAATCCCATCTCC
TAAGATGAGCTGGCTGAAAAATGGCCGGAAGATCCACAGCAACGGCCGGATCAAGATGTACAACAGCAAG
CTGGTCATCAACCAGATCATCCCCGAGGACGACGCCATCTATCAGTGCATGGCCGAGAATAGCCAGGGCT
CTATCCTGAGCAGAGCCAGACTGACCGTGGTCATGAGCGAGGATAGACCCAGCGCTCCTTACAACGTGCA
CGCCGAGACAATGAGCAGCTCTGCCATTCTGCTGGCCTGGGAAAGACCCCTGTACAACTCCGACAAAGTG
ATCGCCTACAGCGTGCACTACATGAAGGCCGAAGGCCTGAACAACGAGGAATACCAGGTGGTCATCGGCA
ACGACACCACACACTACATCATCGACGACCTGGAACCTGCCAGCAACTACACCTTCTACATCGTGGCCTA
CATGCCTATGGGCGCCAGCCAGATGTCTGACCACGTGACACAGAACACCCTGGAAGATGTGCCTCTGCGG
CCTCCTGAGATCAGCCTGACTAGCAGAAGCCCCACCGACATCCTGATCAGCTGGCTGCCTATTCCTGCCA
AGTATCGGAGAGGCCAGGTGGTGCTGTACAGACTGAGCTTCAGACTGTCCACCGAGAACAGCATCCAGGT
GCTGGAACTGCCTGGCACAACACACGAGTACCTGCTGGAAGGACTGAAGCCCGATTCTGTGTACCTCGTG
CGGATTACAGCCGCCACAAGAGTTGGACTGGGAGAGTCTAGCGTGTGGACCAGCCATAGAACCCCTAAGG
CCACAAGCGTGAAGGCCCCTAAGTCTCCCGAACTGCATCTGGAACCCCTGAACTGCACAACCATCTCTGT
GCGGTGGCAGCAGGATGTGGAAGATACAGCCGCTATCCAGGGCTACAAGCTGTACTACAAAGAGGAAGGC
CAGCAAGAGAACGGCCCCATCTTCCTGGATACCAAGGACCTGCTGTACACCCTGAGCGGACTGGACCCTA
GAAGAAAGTATCATGTGCGGCTGCTGGCTTACAACAACATCGACGATGGCTACCAGGCCGACCAGACAGT
GTCTACACCAGGATGCGTGTCCGTGCGGGATAGAATGGTTCCTCCTCCACCACCTCCACACCACCTGTAT
GCCAAGGCCAATACCAGCAGCAGCATCTTTCTGCATTGGCGGAGGCCTGCCTTTACCGCCGCTCAGATCA
TCAATTACACCATCAGATGCAACCCTGTGGGCCTGCAGAATGCCAGCCTGGTCCTGTATCTGCAGACCAG
CGAAACCCACATGCTGGTGCAGGGACTCGAGCCCAACACCAAATATGAGTTCGCCGTCAGACTGCATGTG
GATCAGCTGTCTAGTCCTTGGAGCCCCGTGGTGTACCACTCTACATTGCCTGAAGCTCCAGCTGGCCCTC
CTGTGGGAGTGAAAGTGACCCTGATCGAGGACGATACAGCCCTGGTGTCCTGGAAGCCTCCTGATGGACC
TGAGACAGTGGTCACCCGGTACACAATCCTGTACGCCTCCAGAAAGGCCTGGATCGCTGGCGAATGGCAG
GTCTTGCATAGAGAAGGCGCCATCACCATGGCACTGCTGGAAAATCTGGTGGCCGGCAACGTGTACATCG
TGAAGATCAGCGCCAGCAACGAAGTCGGCGAGGGCCCTTTTAGCAATAGCGTGGAACTGGCCGTGCTGCC
CAAAGAAACCAGCGAGAGCAACCAGCGGCCTAAGAGACTGGATTCTGCCGACGCCAAGGTGTACTCCGGC
TACTACCACCTGGATCAGAAATCCATGACAGGCGCGCCGGAAGATCAAGTTGATCCAAGATTGATTGATG
GCAAGGGCGGATCTCTGGAGGTGCTGTTCCAGGGACCAGGCGGAAGCGGCAATCCCGGCGGCGATCTGGC
CCCCCAGATGCTGCGCGAGCTGCAGGAGACCAATGCCGCCCTGCAGGACGTGCGCGAGCTGCTGCGCCAC
CGCGTGAAGGAGATCACCTTCCTGAAGAACACCGTGATGGAGTGCGACGCCTGCGGTATGCAGCCCTCTA
GAGGCTCCGGCTCCATCATCCCAGTTGAGGAGGAGAACCCGGACTTCTGGAACCGCGAGGCAGCCGAGGC
CCTGGGTGCCGCCAAGAAGCTGCAGCCTGCACAGACAGCCGCCAAGAACCTCATCATCTTCCTGGGCGAT
GGGATGGGGGTGTCTACGGTGACAGCTGCCAGGATCCTAAAAGGGCAGAAGAAGGACAAACTGGGGCCTG
AGATACCCCTGGCCATGGACCGCTTCCCATATGTGGCTCTGTCCAAGACATACAATGTAGACAAACATGT
GCCAGACAGTGGAGCCACAGCCACGGCCTACCTGTGCGGGGTCAAGGGCAACTTCCAGACCATTGGCTTG
AGTGCAGCCGCCCGCTTTAACCAGTGCAACACGACACGCGGCAACGAGGTCATCTCCGTGATGAATCGGG
CCAAGAAAGCAGGGAAGTCAGTGGGAGTGGTAACCACCACACGAGTGCAGCACGCCTCGCCAGCCGGCAC
CTACGCCCACACGGTGAACCGCAACTGGTACTCGGACGCCGACGTGCCTGCCTCGGCCCGCCAGGAGGGG
TGCCAGGACATCGCTACGCAGCTCATCTCCAACATGGACATTGACGTGATCCTAGGTGGAGGCCGAAAGT
ACATGTTTCGCATGGGAACCCCAGACCCTGAGTACCCAGATGACTACAGCCAAGGTGGGACCAGGCTGGA
CGGGAAGAATCTGGTGCAGGAATGGCTGGCGAAGCGCCAGGGTGCCCGGTATGTGTGGAACCGCACTGAG
CTCATGCAGGCTTCCCTGGACCCGTCTGTGACCCATCTCATGGGTCTCTTTGAGCCTGGAGACATGAAAT
ACGAGATCCACCGAGACTCCACACTGGACCCCTCCCTGATGGAGATGACAGAGGCTGCCCTGCGCCTGCT
GAGCAGGAACCCCCGCGGCTTCTTCCTCTTCGTGGAGGGTGGTCGCATCGACCATGGTCATCATGAAAGC
AGGGCTTACCGGGCACTGACTGAGACGATCATGTTCGACGACGCCATTGAGAGGGCGGGCCAGCTCACCA
GCGAGGAGGACACGCTGAGCCTCGTCACTGCCGACCACTCCCACGTCTTCTCCTTCGGAGGCTACCCCCT
GCGAGGGAGCTCCATCTTCGGGCTGGCCCCTGGCAAGGCCCGGGACAGGAAGGCCTACACGGTCCTCCTA
TACGGAAACGGTCCAGGCTATGTGCTCAAGGACGGCGCCCGGCCGGATGTTACCGAGAGCGAGAGCGGGA
GCCCCGAGTATCGGCAGCAGTCAGCAGTGCCCCTGGACGAAGAGACCCACGCAGGCGAGGACGTGGCGGT
GTTCGCGCGCGGCCCGCAGGCGCACCTGGTTCACGGCGTGCAGGAGCAGACCTTCATAGCGCACGTCATG
GCCTTCGCCGCCTGCCTGGAGCCCTACACCGCCTGCGACCTGGCGCCCCCCGCCGGCACCACCGACGCCG
CGCACCCGGGTGGCGGAGGACTGAACGACATCTTCGAGGCTCAGAAAATCGAATGGCACGAACATCACCA
TCACCATCACCATCACCATTAAGGCCGGCCTGTAGTCACTGGCACAACGCGTTACCCGGTAAGCCAATCG
GGTATACACGGTCGTCATACTGCAGACAGGGTTCTTCTACTTTGCAAGATAGTCTTGAGTAGTAAAATAA
ATAGATAGAGAAAATCAGCCTCGACTGTGCCTTCTAGTTGCCAGCCATCTGTTGTTTGCCCCTCCCCCGT
GCCTTCCTTGACCCTGGAAGGTGCCACTCCCACTGTCCTTTCCTAATAAAATGAGGAAATTGCATCACAA
CACTCAACCCTATCTCGGTCTATTCTTTTGATTTATAAGGGATTTTGCCGATTTCGGCCTATTGGTTAAA
AAATGAGCTGATTTAACAAAAATTTAACGCGAATTAATTCTGTGGAATGTGTGTCAGTTAGGGTGTGGAA
AGTCCCCAGGCTCCCCAGCAGGCAGAAGTATGCAAAGCATGCATCTCAATTAGTCAGCAACCAGGTGTGG
AAAGTCCCCAGGCTCCCCAGCAGGCAGAAGTATGCAAAGCATGCATCTCAATTAGTCAGCAACCATAGTC
CCGCCCCTAACTCCGCCCATCCCGCCCCTAACTCCGCCCAGTTCCGCCCATTCTCCGCCCCATGGCTGAC
TAATTTTTTTTATTTATGCAGAGGCCGAGGCCGCCTCTGCCTCTGAGCTATTCCAGAAGTAGTGAGGAGG
CTTTTTTGGAGGCCTAGGCTTTTGCAAAAAGCTCCCGGGAGCTTGTATATCCATTTTCGGATCTGATCAG
CACGTGTTGACAATTAATCATCGGCATAGTATATCGGCATAGTATAATACGACAAGGTGAGGAACTAAAC
CATGACCGAGTACAAGCCCACGGTGCGCCTCGCCACCCGCGACGACGTCCCCAGGGCCGTACGCACCCTC
GCCGCCGCGTTCGCCGACTACCCCGCCACGCGCCACACCGTCGATCCGGACCGCCACATCGAGCGGGTCA
CCGAGCTGCAAGAACTCTTCCTCACGCGCGTCGGGCTCGACATCGGCAAGGTGTGGGTCGCGGACGACGG
CGCCGCGGTGGCGGTCTGGACCACGCCGGAGAGCGTCGAAGCGGGGGCGGTGTTCGCCGAGATCGGCCCG
CGCATGGCCGAGTTGAGCGGTTCCCGGCTGGCCGCGCAGCAACAGATGGAAGGCCTCCTGGCGCCGCACC
GGCCCAAGGAGCCCGCGTGGTTCCTGGCCACCGTCGGCGTCTCGCCCGACCACCAGGGCAAGGGTCTGGG
CAGCGCCGTCGTGCTCCCCGGAGTGGAGGCGGCCGAGCGCGCCGGGGTGCCCGCCTTCCTGGAGACATCC
GCGCCCCGCAACCTCCCCTTCTACGAGCGGCTCGGCTTCACCGTCACCGCCGACGTCGAGGTGCCCGAAG
GACCGCGCACCTGGTGCATGACCCGCAAGCCCGGTGCCTGACACGTGCTACGAGATTTCGATTCCACCGC
CGCCTTCTATGAAAGGTTGGGCTTCGGAATCGTTTTCCGGGACGCCGGCTGGATGATCCTCCAGCGCGGG
GATCTCATGCTGGAGTTCTTCGCCCACCCCAACTTGTTTATTGCAGCTTATAATGGTTACAAATAAAGCA
ATAGCATCACAAATTTCACAAATAAAGCATTTTTTTCACTGCATTCTAGTTGTGGTTTGTCCAAACTCAT
CAATGTATCTTATCATGTCTGTATACCGTCGACCTCTAGCTAGAGCTTGGCGTAATCATGGTCATTACCA
ATGCTTAATCAGTGAGGCACCTATCTCAGCGATCTGTCTATTTCGTTCATCCATAGTTGCCTGACTCCCC
GTCGTGTAGATAACTACGATACGGGAGGGCTTACCATCTGGCCCCAGCGCTGCGATGATACCGCGAGAAC
CACGCTCACCGGCTCCGGATTTATCAGCAATAAACCAGCCAGCCGGAAGGGCCGAGCGCAGAAGTGGTCC
TGCAACTTTATCCGCCTCCATCCAGTCTATTAATTGTTGCCGGGAAGCTAGAGTAAGTAGTTCGCCAGTT
AATAGTTTGCGCAACGTTGTTGCCATCGCTACAGGCATCGTGGTGTCACGCTCGTCGTTTGGTATGGCTT
CATTCAGCTCCGGTTCCCAACGATCAAGGCGAGTTACATGATCCCCCATGTTGTGCAAAAAAGCGGTTAG
CTCCTTCGGTCCTCCGATCGTTGTCAGAAGTAAGTTGGCCGCAGTGTTATCACTCATGGTTATGGCAGCA
CTGCATAATTCTCTTACTGTCATGCCATCCGTAAGATGCTTTTCTGTGACTGGTGAGTACTCAACCAAGT
CATTCTGAGAATAGTGTATGCGGCGACCGAGTTGCTCTTGCCCGGCGTCAATACGGGATAATACCGCGCC
ACATAGCAGAACTTTAAAAGTGCTCATCATTGGAAAACGTTCTTCGGGGCGAAAACTCTCAAGGATCTTA
CCGCTGTTGAGATCCAGTTCGATGTAACCCACTCGTGCACCCAACTGATCTTCAGCATCTTTTACTTTCA
CCAGCGTTTCTGGGTGAGCAAAAACAGGAAGGCAAAATGCCGCAAAAAAGGGAATAAGGGCGACACGGAA
ATGTTGAATACTCATATTCTTCCTT
Features (pLannotate 1.2.2; 24 found; start..end, strand, type, name):
    119..143     -  CDS            KanR (fragment): aminoglycoside phosphotransferase; aph(3')-Ia; confers resistance to kanamycin
    254..842     +  rep_origin     ori: high-copy-number ColE1/pMB1/pBR322/pUC origin of replication
   1067..1084    +  terminator     rrnB T2 terminator (fragment): transcription terminator T2 from the E. coli rrnB gene
   1109..1128    -  CDS            lacZα (fragment): LacZα fragment of β-galactosidase; lacZ fragment
   1584..1600    +  protein_bind   lac operator: The lac repressor binds to the lac operator to inhibit transcription in E. coli. This inhibition can be relieved by adding lactose or isopropyl-β-D-thiogalactopyranoside (IPTG). lac repressor encoded by lacI
   1843..2146    +  enhancer       CMV enhancer: human cytomegalovirus immediate early enhancer
   2147..2350    +  promoter       CMV promoter: human cytomegalovirus (CMV) immediate early promoter
   2486..2529    +  intron         CMV intron (fragment): modified intron A from human cytomegalovirus
   2581..2599    +  promoter       SP6 promoter: promoter for bacteriophage SP6 RNA polymerase
   2603..2640    +  CDS            IgH signal sequence (fragment): signal sequence from the mouse immunoglobulin heavy chain variable region
   2749..5493    +  CDS            PRTG (fragment): PRTG_HUMAN - Experimental evidence at transcript level: Swiss-Prot protein existence level 2. May play a role in anteroposterior axis elongation. From Homo sapiens (Human).
   5587..5766    +  CDS            Comp (fragment): COMP_RAT - Experimental evidence at protein level: Swiss-Prot protein existence level 1. May play a role in the structural integrity of cartilage via its interaction with other extracellular matrix proteins such as the collagens and fibronectin. Can mediate the interaction of chondrocytes with the cartilage extracellular matrix through interaction with cell surface integrin receptors. Could play a role in the pathogenesis of osteoarthritis. Potent suppressor of apoptosis in both primary chondrocytes and transformed cells. Suppresses apoptosis by blocking the activation of caspase-3 and by indu
   5754..7206    +  CDS            SEAP (fragment): secreted alkaline phosphatase from human placenta The natural enzyme has a C-terminal transmembrane sequence that is replaced by a GPI anchor.
   7231..7272    +  CDS            AviTag™ (fragment): peptide tag that allows for enzymatic biotinylation
   7276..7299    +  CDS            8xHis: 8xHis affinity tag
   7445..7556    +  polyA_signal   bGH poly(A) signal: bovine growth hormone polyadenylation signal
   7557..7665    +  rep_origin     f1 ori (fragment): f1 bacteriophage origin of replication; arrow indicates direction of (+) strand synthesis
   7679..8008    +  promoter       SV40 promoter: SV40 enhancer and early promoter
   8056..8103    +  promoter       EM7 promoter: synthetic bacterial promoter&nbsp
   8122..8721    +  CDS            PuroR (fragment): puromycin N-acetyltransferase; pac from Streptomyces; confers resistance to puromycin
   8731..8856    +  CDS            ble (fragment): BLE_KLEPN - Experimental evidence at protein level: Swiss-Prot protein existence level 1. Binding protein with a strong affinity to the bleomycin family of antibiotics. Binds to CL990; an antimitotic-antibiotic compound. From Klebsiella pneumoniae.
   8851..8972    +  polyA_signal   SV40 poly(A) signal: SV40 polyadenylation signal
   9025..9885    -  CDS            AmpR: β-lactamase; bla; confers resistance to ampicillin, carbenicillin, and related antibiotics
   9888..89      -  promoter       AmpR promoter (fragment) (across the origin): bla
