[The description below was written by a language model from this plasmid's Addgene catalogue record and pLannotate feature annotations shown in this document.]
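Description:
pD649-HAsp-PRTG-COMP5AP-AviTag-9xHis is a 9.9 kb mammalian expression plasmid on the pD649 backbone, designed to produce a secreted, multimerised form of the extracellular domain of human protogenin (PRTG, also known as IGDCC5), an immunoglobulin-superfamily cell-surface protein. It is propagated in E. coli as a high-copy plasmid through a ColE1/pUC-type origin and selected with ampicillin via a complete β-lactamase gene. A separate SV40 early/EM7 promoter cassette drives a puromycin N-acetyltransferase coding sequence followed by an SV40 polyadenylation signal, which could allow selection in mammalian cells, although the record does not describe such use. Short kanamycin-resistance, lacZα, ble and f1 ori matches in the annotation are only fragments and are probably non-functional remnants.

Expression is driven by the CMV enhancer and immediate early promoter, followed by a fragment of CMV intron A and an SP6 promoter that also serves as a sequencing primer site. The open reading frame begins with a secretion leader: the name indicates an HA signal peptide, while the automated annotation labels this region as a fragment of an immunoglobulin heavy-chain signal sequence. The roughly 2.7 kb PRTG ectodomain lies between retained NotI and AscI sites, so ectodomains can be swapped within the collection. Downstream, it is fused to the rat COMP coiled-coil region, which assembles into pentamers, then human placental alkaline phosphatase, an AviTag for enzymatic biotinylation and a polyhistidine tag (9xHis by name, annotated as 8xHis), ending at a bGH polyadenylation signal. The pentameric, enzyme-labelled protein increases avidity and provides a colorimetric readout, suiting it to screens for weak extracellular protein–protein interactions such as the human IgSF interactome study it came from. The depositor notes that some plasmids in this collection may carry an IS4-like transposase insertion upstream of the CMV promoter. No such element appears in this feature table.
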