Addgene plasmid #157568: pD649-HAsp-PRTG-COMP5AP-AviTag-9xHis
Purpose: Mammalian expression of cell-surface protein extracellular domain fused to COMP5AP-AviTag-9xHis. Protein is secreted from cells.
Depositing lab: Chris Garcia. Depositing organization: Stanford University. Publication: A Human IgSF Cell-Surface Interactome Reveals a Complex Network of Protein-Protein Interactions. Wojtowicz WM, Vielmetter J, Fernandes RA, Siepe DH, Eastman CL, Chisholm GB, Cox S, Klock H, Anderson PW, Rue SM, Miller JJ, Glaser SM, Bragstad ML, Vance J, Lam AW, Lesley SA, Zinn K, Garcia KC. Cell. 2020 Aug 20;182(4):1027-1043.e17. doi: 10.1016/j.cell.2020.07.025. PubMed 32822567.
Backbone
  Vector backbone: pD649
  Backbone size w/o insert (bp): 7153
  Vector type: Mammalian Expression
Growth in bacteria
  Bacterial resistance: Ampicillin, 100 μg/mL
  Growth temperature: 37°C
  Growth strain: DH5alpha
  Copy number: High Copy
Gene/Insert
  Gene/Insert name: PRTG
  Species: H. sapiens (human)
  Insert size (bp): 2742
  Entrez Gene: PRTG (a.k.a. IGDCC5)
  Promoter: CMV/SP6
  Tag / fusion protein: COMP5AP-AviTag-9xHis (C terminal on backbone)
  Cloning method: Restriction Enzyme; 5′ cloning site GCGGCCGC (not destroyed); 3′ cloning site GGCGCGCC (not destroyed)
  Sequencing primers: 5′ ATTTAGGTGACACTATAG; 3′ CGTCGCACTCCATCACGGTG
Resource information
  A portion of this plasmid was derived from a plasmid made by: synthesis by ThermoFisher
Terms and licenses: Academic/Nonprofit Terms; Industry Terms: Not Available to Industry
Depositor comments: Some plasmids in this collection may have an IS4-like element ISVsa5 family transposase upstream of the CMV promoter.
How to cite: pD649-HAsp-PRTG-COMP5AP-AviTag-9xHis was a gift from Chris Garcia (Addgene plasmid # 157568 ; http://n2t.net/addgene:157568 ; RRID:Addgene_157568)
