>Addgene plasmid #157568 | pD649-HAsp-PRTG-COMP5AP-AviTag-9xHis | depositor partial sequence | sequence record 304246 | insert (extracellular domain)
TTTAGCGAGCTGAGCTTCGTGAAAGAACCCCAGGACGTGACCGTGACCAGAAAGGACCCTGTGGTGCTGG
ATTGTCAGGCCCACGGCGAAGTGCCTATCAAAGTGACCTGGCTGAAGAACGGCGCCAAGATGAGCGAGAA
CAAGCGGATCGAGGTGCTGAGCAACGGCAGCCTGTACATCTCTGAGGTGGAAGGCAGAAGAGGCGAGCAG
AGCGACGAGGGCTTTTACCAGTGCCTGGCCATGAACAAATACGGCGCCATCCTGAGCCAGAAGGCCCATC
TGGCCCTGAGCACAATCTCTGCCTTTGAGGTGCAGCCCATCAGCACAGAAGTGCACGAAGGCGGAGTGGC
CAGATTCGCCTGCAAGATCTCTTCTCACCCTCCTGCCGTGATCACCTGGGAGTTCAACAGAACCACACTG
CCCATGACCATGGACCGGATCACAGCTTTGCCAACCGGCGTGCTGCAGATCTACGACGTGTCCCAGAGAG
ACAGCGGCAACTACAGATGTATCGCCGCCACAGTGGCCCACAGACGGAAGTCTATGGAAGCCAGCCTGAC
AGTGATCCCCGCCAAAGAGAGCAAGAGCTTTCACACCCCTACCATCATTGCCGGACCTCAGAACATCACC
ACCAGCCTGCATCAGACCGTGGTGCTCGAGTGTATGGCCACCGGCAATCCCAAGCCTATCATCAGCTGGT
CCCGGCTGGACCACAAGAGCATCGACGTGTTCAATACCAGAGTGCTCGGCAACGGCAATCTGATGATCTC
CGATGTGCGACTGCAGCATGCAGGCGTGTACGTGTGTAGAGCCACCACACCTGGCACCAGAAACTTCACC
GTGGCCATGGCTACACTGACAGTGCTGGCCCCTCCTAGCTTTGTGGAATGGCCTGAGAGCCTGACAAGAC
CTAGAGCCGGCACCGCCAGATTTGTGTGTCAGGCCGAGGGAATCCCATCTCCTAAGATGAGCTGGCTGAA
AAATGGCCGGAAGATCCACAGCAACGGCCGGATCAAGATGTACAACAGCAAGCTGGTCATCAACCAGATC
ATCCCCGAGGACGACGCCATCTATCAGTGCATGGCCGAGAATAGCCAGGGCTCTATCCTGAGCAGAGCCA
GACTGACCGTGGTCATGAGCGAGGATAGACCCAGCGCTCCTTACAACGTGCACGCCGAGACAATGAGCAG
CTCTGCCATTCTGCTGGCCTGGGAAAGACCCCTGTACAACTCCGACAAAGTGATCGCCTACAGCGTGCAC
TACATGAAGGCCGAAGGCCTGAACAACGAGGAATACCAGGTGGTCATCGGCAACGACACCACACACTACA
TCATCGACGACCTGGAACCTGCCAGCAACTACACCTTCTACATCGTGGCCTACATGCCTATGGGCGCCAG
CCAGATGTCTGACCACGTGACACAGAACACCCTGGAAGATGTGCCTCTGCGGCCTCCTGAGATCAGCCTG
ACTAGCAGAAGCCCCACCGACATCCTGATCAGCTGGCTGCCTATTCCTGCCAAGTATCGGAGAGGCCAGG
TGGTGCTGTACAGACTGAGCTTCAGACTGTCCACCGAGAACAGCATCCAGGTGCTGGAACTGCCTGGCAC
AACACACGAGTACCTGCTGGAAGGACTGAAGCCCGATTCTGTGTACCTCGTGCGGATTACAGCCGCCACA
AGAGTTGGACTGGGAGAGTCTAGCGTGTGGACCAGCCATAGAACCCCTAAGGCCACAAGCGTGAAGGCCC
CTAAGTCTCCCGAACTGCATCTGGAACCCCTGAACTGCACAACCATCTCTGTGCGGTGGCAGCAGGATGT
GGAAGATACAGCCGCTATCCAGGGCTACAAGCTGTACTACAAAGAGGAAGGCCAGCAAGAGAACGGCCCC
ATCTTCCTGGATACCAAGGACCTGCTGTACACCCTGAGCGGACTGGACCCTAGAAGAAAGTATCATGTGC
GGCTGCTGGCTTACAACAACATCGACGATGGCTACCAGGCCGACCAGACAGTGTCTACACCAGGATGCGT
GTCCGTGCGGGATAGAATGGTTCCTCCTCCACCACCTCCACACCACCTGTATGCCAAGGCCAATACCAGC
AGCAGCATCTTTCTGCATTGGCGGAGGCCTGCCTTTACCGCCGCTCAGATCATCAATTACACCATCAGAT
GCAACCCTGTGGGCCTGCAGAATGCCAGCCTGGTCCTGTATCTGCAGACCAGCGAAACCCACATGCTGGT
GCAGGGACTCGAGCCCAACACCAAATATGAGTTCGCCGTCAGACTGCATGTGGATCAGCTGTCTAGTCCT
TGGAGCCCCGTGGTGTACCACTCTACATTGCCTGAAGCTCCAGCTGGCCCTCCTGTGGGAGTGAAAGTGA
CCCTGATCGAGGACGATACAGCCCTGGTGTCCTGGAAGCCTCCTGATGGACCTGAGACAGTGGTCACCCG
GTACACAATCCTGTACGCCTCCAGAAAGGCCTGGATCGCTGGCGAATGGCAGGTCTTGCATAGAGAAGGC
GCCATCACCATGGCACTGCTGGAAAATCTGGTGGCCGGCAACGTGTACATCGTGAAGATCAGCGCCAGCA
ACGAAGTCGGCGAGGGCCCTTTTAGCAATAGCGTGGAACTGGCCGTGCTGCCCAAAGAAACCAGCGAGAG
CAACCAGCGGCCTAAGAGACTGGATTCTGCCGACGCCAAGGTGTACTCCGGCTACTACCACCTGGATCAG
AAATCCATGACA
